>Addgene plasmid #223866 | pD(Gib)_5'delta | addgene full sequence | sequence record 445921 | Addgene NGS Result
GAGACCCACTGCTTGAGCCTAGAAGATCCGGCTGCTAACAAAGCCCGAAAGGAAGCTGAGTTGGCTGCTG
TCACCGCTGAGCAATAACTATCATAACCCCTAGGTGCCATTTCATTACCTCTTTCTCCGCACCCGACATA
GATCTGGGCCAACTTTTGGCGAAAATGAGACGTTGATCGGCACGTAAGAGGGTCCAACTTTCACCATAAT
GAAATAAGATCACTACCGGGCGTATTTTTTGAGTTATCGAGATTTTCAGGAGCTAAGGAAGCTAAAATGG
AGAAAAAAATCACTGGATATACCACCGTTGATATATCCCAATGGCATCGTAAAGAACATTTTGAGGCATT
TCAGTCAGTTGCTCAATGTACCTATAACCAGACCGTTCAGCTGGATATTACGGCCTTTTTAAAGACCGTA
AAGAAAAATAAGCACAAGTTTTATCCGGCCTTTATTCACATTCTTGCCCGCCTGATGAATGCTCATCCGG
AATTCCGTATGGCAATGAAAGACGGTGAGCTGGTGATATGGGATAGTGTTCACCCTTGTTACACCGTTTT
CCATGAGCAAACTGAAACGTTTTCATCGCTCTGGAGTGAATACCACGACGATTTCCGGCAGTTTCTACAC
ATATATTCGCAAGATGTGGCGTGTTACGGTGAAAACCTGGCCTATTTCCCTAAAGGGTTTATTGAGAATA
TGTTTTTCGTCTCAGCCAATCCCTGGGTGAGTTTCACCAGTTTTGATTTAAACGTGGCCAATATGGACAA
CTTCTTCGCCCCCGTTTTCACCATGGGCAAATATTATACGCAAGGCGACAAGGTGCTGATGCCGCTGGCG
ATTCAGGTTCATCATGCCGTTTGTGATGGCTTCCATGTCGGCAGAATGCTTAATGAATTACAACAGTACT
GCGATGAGTGGCAGGGTGGGGCGTAATTTTTTTAAGGCAGTTATTGGTGCCCTTAAACGCCTGGTTGCTA
CGCCTGAATAAGTGATAATAAGCGGATGAATGGCAGAAATTCGAAAGCAAATTCGACCCGGTCGTCGGTT
CAGGGCAGGGTCGTTAAATAGCCGCTTATGTCTATTGCTGGTTTACCGGTTTATTGACTACCGGAAGCAG
TGTGACCGTGTGCTTCTCAAATGCCTGAGGCCAGTTTGCTCAGGCTCTCCCCGTGGAGGTAATAATTGAC
GATATGATCATTTATTCTGCCTCCCAGCTGACATTCATCCGGGGTCAGCACCGTTTCTGCGGACTGGCTT
TCTACGTGTTCCGCTTCCTTTAGCAGCCCTTGCGCCCTGAGTGCTTGCGGCAGCGTGAAGCTAATTCCCA
TGTCAGCCGTTAAGTGTTCCTGTGTCACTCAAAATTGCTTTGAGAGGCTCTAAGGGCTTCTCAGTGCGTT
ACATCCCTGGCTTGTTGTCCACAACCGTTAAACCTTAAAAGCTTTAAAAGCCTTATATATTCTTTTTTTT
CTTATAAAACTTAAAACCTTAGAGGCTATTTAAGTTGCTGATTTATATTAATTTTATTGTTCAAACATGA
GAGCTTAGTACGTGAAACATGAGAGCTTAGTACGTTAGCCATGAGAGCTTAGTACGTTAGCCATGAGGGT
TTAGTTCGTTAAACATGAGAGCTTAGTACGTTAAACATGAGAGCTTAGTACGTGAAACATGAGAGCTTAG
TACGTACTATCAACAGGTTGAACTGCTGATCAACAGATCCTCTACGCGGCCGCGGTACCATAACTTCGTA
TAGCATACATTATACGAAGTTATCTGCCAGGCACATGGGTTTTACTAGTATCGATTCGCGACCTACTCCG
GAATATTAGGTCTCAAAAACGCGACTTTAACCATTGGTACCAATTTTGCTTTGAGTAGGTTAAAGGAGAA
GGGAATATTTTGTATCTCTCCAACAAGGCTTAACATTAGTGGTAAAATCGATGTTATGTGTTTTGATAAA
ACTGGAACACTTACCGAAGATGGCTTAGATGTACTTGGAGTACAAATATCGGAGCCAAATGGGGTTAGAG
GCCAGAAGTTTGGAGAACTATTGAGTGATATTCGCCAAGTATTTCCGCGAG
Features (pLannotate 1.2.2; 7 found; start..end, strand, type, name):
     31..80      +  CDS            SET1 (fragment): solubility-enhancement tag derived from T7 phage gene 10B
    174..276     +  promoter       cat promoter: promoter of the E. coli cat gene encoding chloramphenicol acetyltransferase
    277..933     +  CDS            cat: CAT_ECOLX - Experimental evidence at protein level: Swiss-Prot protein existence level 1. This enzyme is an effector of chloramphenicol resistance in bacteria. From Escherichia coli. This protein is used as a marker in many commonly used cloning vectors, such as pACYC184.
   1209..1322    -  CDS            tnpA (fragment): TN5P_ECOLX - Also known as tnp. Experimental evidence at protein level: Swiss-Prot protein existence level 1. Mediates transposition of transposon Tn5 by a 'cut and paste' mechanism. First, the monomeric transposase binds the 19 bp inverted DNA repeats flanking the transposon. Then, dimerization of the DNA- bound transposase creates a synaptic DNA complex. After nicking of the first DNA strand, excision of the transposon proceeds through a series of intermediates. The transposase then mediates the insertion of the transposon at a new site by strand transfer. The activity of the wild- type tran
   1331..1687    -  rep_origin     R6K γ ori: γ replication origin from E. coli plasmid R6K; requires the R6K initiator protein pi for replication
   1740..1773    +  protein_bind   loxP: Cre-mediated recombination occurs in the 8-bp core sequence (GCATACAT). Cre recombinase
   1841..2080    +  CDS            YPK9 (fragment): YPK9_YEAST - Experimental evidence at protein level: Swiss-Prot protein existence level 1. Vacuolar transporter which plays a role in sequestration of divalent heavy metal ions. From Saccharomyces cerevisiae (strain ATCC 204508 / S288c) (Baker's yeast).
