[The description below was written by a language model from this plasmid's Addgene catalogue record and pLannotate feature annotations shown in this document.]
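Description:
pD(Gib)_5'delta is a small (about 2.1 kb) Golden Gate donor plasmid from the 4G-cloning toolkit, a system for rapid assembly of multigene constructs that express multisubunit protein complexes in different hosts. It is built on the pD backbone, whose only replication origin is the R6K γ ori. This origin fires only when the R6K initiator protein pi is supplied in trans, so the plasmid must be kept in a pir-expressing E. coli strain. The record specifies Pir1, whose pir-116 allele gives high copy number. Selection is by chloramphenicol, through a cat gene driven by its native promoter. A conditional origin of this kind also means that leftover donor plasmid cannot propagate in ordinary cloning strains after an assembly reaction.

The payload is a synthetic insert described as the 5' delta sequence plus a spacer, and its stated role is to provide the 5' Gibson overhang in an assembly. The record does not define "delta". The automated annotation does find a roughly 240 bp match to the Saccharomyces cerevisiae YPK9 locus at the end of the sequence, which suggests yeast genomic sequence, but whether the module is meant for yeast integration is not stated. A single loxP site lies between the origin and this region, and could in principle allow Cre-mediated fusion with another loxP-bearing plasmid, though no such use is documented.

The short hits to a T7 gene 10B-derived solubility tag and to Tn5 transposase are fragments, most likely backbone remnants or chance similarity rather than functional coding elements. No promoter or expressed gene other than the resistance marker is annotated, as expected for a donor that supplies a DNA part only.
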