Addgene plasmid #223866: pD(Gib)_5'delta
Purpose: 4G-cloning donor for 5'-Gibson overhang, delta-sequence
Depositing lab: Stephan Gruber. Depositing organization: Universite de Lausanne (UNIL). Publication: 4G cloning: rapid gene assembly for expression of multisubunit protein complexes in diverse hosts. Taschner M, Dickinson JB, Roisne-Hamelin F, Gruber S. Life Sci Alliance. 2024 Dec 2;8(1):e202402899. doi: 10.26508/lsa.202402899. Print 2025 Jan. PubMed 39622624.
Backbone
  Vector backbone: pD
  Vector type: Golden-Gate Donor
Growth in bacteria
  Bacterial resistance: Chloramphenicol, 25 μg/mL
  Growth temperature: 37°C
  Growth strain: Pir1 ; strain contains pir-116 mutation for plasmid maintenance at high copy
  Copy number: High Copy
Gene/Insert
  Gene/Insert name: 5'delta sequence and spacer
  Species: Synthetic
  Cloning method: Gibson Cloning
Terms and licenses: Academic/Nonprofit Terms; Industry Terms: Not Available to Industry
Depositor comments: Please visit https://doi.org/10.1101/2024.06.17.599261 for bioRxiv preprint.
How to cite: pD(Gib)_5'delta was a gift from Stephan Gruber (Addgene plasmid # 223866 ; http://n2t.net/addgene:223866 ; RRID:Addgene_223866)
